LOCUS       Exported 6381 bp ds-DNA circular SYN 13-MAY-2021
DEFINITION  mammalian expression of untagged SARS-CoV-2 N protein under control
            of a tetracycline-inducible promoter.
ACCESSION   .
VERSION     .
KEYWORDS    pcDNA5-FRT-TO-Nprot
SOURCE      synthetic DNA construct
  ORGANISM  synthetic DNA construct
REFERENCE   1 (bases 1 to 6381)
  TITLE     Tollervey SARS-CoV-2 plasmids
REFERENCE   2 (bases 1 to 6381)
  AUTHORS   .
  TITLE     Direct Submission
  JOURNAL   Exported May 13, 2021 from SnapGene Server 1.1.58
            http://www.snapgene.com
FEATURES             Location/Qualifiers
     source          1..6381
                     /organism="synthetic DNA construct"
                     /mol_type="other DNA"
     enhancer        112..491
                     /label=CMV enhancer
                     /note="human cytomegalovirus immediate early enhancer"
     promoter        492..695
                     /label=CMV promoter
                     /note="human cytomegalovirus (CMV) immediate early
                     promoter"
     primer_bind     646..666
                     /label=CMV-F
                     /note="Human CMV immediate early promoter, forward primer"
     protein_bind    697..715
                     /gene="tetO"
                     /label=tet operator
                     /bound_moiety="tetracycline repressor TetR"
                     /note="bacterial operator O2 for the tetR and tetA genes"
     protein_bind    718..736
                     /gene="tetO"
                     /label=tet operator
                     /bound_moiety="tetracycline repressor TetR"
                     /note="bacterial operator O2 for the tetR and tetA genes"
     primer_bind     746..770
                     /label=LNCX
                     /note="Human CMV promoter, forward primer"
     primer_bind     complement(2210..2227)
                     /label=BGH-rev
                     /note="Bovine growth hormone terminator, reverse primer.
                     Also called BGH reverse"
     polyA_signal    2216..2440
                     /label=bGH poly(A) signal
                     /note="bovine growth hormone polyadenylation signal"
     primer_bind     complement(2573..2592)
                     /label=F1ori-R
                     /note="F1 origin, reverse primer"
     protein_bind    2724..2771
                     /label=FRT
                     /bound_moiety="FLP recombinase from the Saccharomyces
                     cerevisiae 2u plasmid"
                     /note="FLP-mediated recombination occurs in the 8-bp core
                     sequence TCTAGAAA (Turan and Bode, 2011)."
     CDS             2779..3801
                     /codon_start=1
                     /gene="aph(4)-Ia"
                     /product="aminoglycoside phosphotransferase from E. coli"
                     /label=HygR
                     /note="confers resistance to hygromycin"
                     /translation="KKPELTATSVEKFLIEKFDSVSDLMQLSEGEESRAFSFDVGGRGY
                     VLRVNSCADGFYKDRYVYRHFASAALPIPEVLDIGEFSESLTYCISRRAQGVTLQDLPE
                     TELPAVLQPVAEAMDAIAAADLSQTSGFGPFGPQGIGQYTTWRDFICAIADPHVYHWQT
                     VMDDTVSASVAQALDELMLWAEDCPEVRHLVHADFGSNNVLTDNGRITAVIDWSEAMFG
                     DSQYEVANIFFWRPWLACMEQQTRYFERRHPELAGSPRLRAYMLRIGLDQLYQSLVDGN
                     FDDAAWAQGRCDAIVRSGAGTVGRTQIARRSAAVWTDGCVEVLADSGNRRPSTRPRAKE
                     "
     polyA_signal    3931..4052
                     /label=SV40 poly(A) signal
                     /note="SV40 polyadenylation signal"
     primer_bind     complement(3968..3987)
                     /label=SV40pA-R
                     /note="SV40 polyA, reverse primer"
     primer_bind     4022..4041
                     /label=EBV-rev
                     /note="SV40 polyA terminator, reverse primer"
     primer_bind     complement(4101..4117)
                     /label=M13 rev
                     /note="common sequencing primer, one of multiple similar
                     variants"
     primer_bind     complement(4101..4117)
                     /label=M13 Reverse
                     /note="In lacZ gene. Also called M13-rev"
     primer_bind     complement(4114..4136)
                     /label=M13/pUC Reverse
                     /note="In lacZ gene"
     protein_bind    4125..4141
                     /label=lac operator
                     /bound_moiety="lac repressor encoded by lacI"
                     /note="The lac repressor binds to the lac operator to
                     inhibit transcription in E. coli. This inhibition can be
                     relieved by adding lactose or
                     isopropyl-beta-D-thiogalactopyranoside (IPTG)."
     promoter        complement(4149..4179)
                     /label=lac promoter
                     /note="promoter for the E. coli lac operon"
     protein_bind    4194..4215
                     /label=CAP binding site
                     /bound_moiety="E. coli catabolite activator protein"
                     /note="CAP binding activates transcription in the presence
                     of cAMP."
     primer_bind     complement(4332..4349)
                     /label=L4440
                     /note="L4440 vector, forward primer"
     rep_origin      complement(4503..5091)
                     /direction=LEFT
                     /label=ori
                     /note="high-copy-number ColE1/pMB1/pBR322/pUC origin of
                     replication"
     primer_bind     complement(4583..4602)
                     /label=pBR322ori-F
                     /note="pBR322 origin, forward primer"
     CDS             complement(5262..6122)
                     /codon_start=1
                     /gene="bla"
                     /product="beta-lactamase"
                     /label=AmpR
                     /note="confers resistance to ampicillin, carbenicillin, and
                     related antibiotics"
                     /translation="MSIQHFRVALIPFFAAFCLPVFAHPETLVKVKDAEDQLGARVGYI
                     ELDLNSGKILESFRPEERFPMMSTFKVLLCGAVLSRIDAGQEQLGRRIHYSQNDLVEYS
                     PVTEKHLTDGMTVRELCSAAITMSDNTAANLLLTTIGGPKELTAFLHNMGDHVTRLDRW
                     EPELNEAIPNDERDTTMPVAMATTLRKLLTGELLTLASRQQLIDWMEADKVAGPLLRSA
                     LPAGWFIADKSGAGERGSRGIIAALGPDGKPSRIVVIYTTGSQATMDERNRQIAEIGAS
                     LIKHW"
     primer_bind     5885..5904
                     /label=Amp-R
                     /note="Ampicillin resistance gene, reverse primer"
     promoter        complement(6123..6227)
                     /gene="bla"
                     /label=AmpR promoter
     primer_bind     complement(6302..6321)
                     /label=pRS-marker
                     /note="pRS vectors, use to sequence yeast selectable
                     marker"
ORIGIN
        1 gcaaaattta agctacaaca aggcaaggct tgaccgacaa ttgcatgaag aatctgctta
       61 gggttaggcg ttttgcgctg cttcgcgatg tacgggccag atatacgcgt tgacattgat
      121 tattgactag ttattaatag taatcaatta cggggtcatt agttcatagc ccatatatgg
      181 agttccgcgt tacataactt acggtaaatg gcccgcctgg ctgaccgccc aacgaccccc
      241 gcccattgac gtcaataatg acgtatgttc ccatagtaac gccaataggg actttccatt
      301 gacgtcaatg ggtggagtat ttacggtaaa ctgcccactt ggcagtacat caagtgtatc
      361 atatgccaag tacgccccct attgacgtca atgacggtaa atggcccgcc tggcattatg
      421 cccagtacat gaccttatgg gactttccta cttggcagta catctacgta ttagtcatcg
      481 ctattaccat ggtgatgcgg ttttggcagt acatcaatgg gcgtggatag cggtttgact
      541 cacggggatt tccaagtctc caccccattg acgtcaatgg gagtttgttt tggcaccaaa
      601 atcaacggga ctttccaaaa tgtcgtaaca actccgcccc attgacgcaa atgggcggta
      661 ggcgtgtacg gtgggaggtc tatataagca gagctctccc tatcagtgat agagatctcc
      721 ctatcagtga tagagatcgt cgacgagctc gtttagtgaa ccgtcagatc gcctggagac
      781 gccatccacg ctgttttgac ctccatagaa gacaccggga ccgatccagc ctccggactc
      841 tagcgtttaa acttaagctt ggtaccgagc tcggatccgg gatgtccgac aatggtccgc
      901 agaaccagag aaacgcaccc aggataacat ttgggggtcc aagtgacagt acaggatcta
      961 accagaatgg ggagcgaagc ggggcacggt ctaagcaacg cagaccccag ggtcttccta
     1021 ataatacagc atcatggttt accgctctca cacaacacgg aaaagaagac ttgaagttcc
     1081 ctcgcgggca gggggtcccg atcaatacga atagttctcc cgatgatcaa atcggttatt
     1141 accgaagggc cacccgcaga attcgaggag gggatggtaa gatgaaggat cttagtccaa
     1201 ggtggtattt ctattacctc ggcacgggcc cggaggcggg cctcccatac ggggctaaca
     1261 aggacggaat catctgggtg gcgaccgagg gtgccctcaa cactcccaag gatcatatag
     1321 gaacgcggaa tccagcaaat aatgcggcta tagtgttgca acttccgcaa ggaacaaccc
     1381 tccctaaggg attctatgca gaggggtcca ggggaggttc tcaagctagt tctcgctcat
     1441 caagccgatc tcggaattca tctcggaatt caacgccagg atctagtcga ggcacaagtc
     1501 cggcccggat ggccggaaac ggcggcgatg ccgcgttggc actcctgctc ttggatcgcc
     1561 ttaaccaact tgaatctaaa atgagtggta aggggcagca acaacagggg cagacagtga
     1621 caaaaaagag tgcagcagag gcgagtaaga agcccaggca aaaacgcaca gcaacgaaag
     1681 catataacgt cacccaggca tttggtagac ggggccccga acagacacaa ggtaacttcg
     1741 gagatcagga actcatccgg caaggtaccg actacaagca ttggccacag atcgcgcagt
     1801 ttgctcccag tgcgtccgct ttcttcggaa tgtctcggat aggcatggag gttacgccga
     1861 gtggcacgtg gcttacatat accggagcaa tcaaactgga tgacaaagat ccaaatttca
     1921 aagatcaggt tatcttgttg aacaaacata ttgatgccta taaaacgttt ccacccacag
     1981 aacctaaaaa agacaagaag aaaaaagccg acgaaacgca agcccttcca cagaggcaga
     2041 aaaagcagca aaccgtcact ctgctgcctg ctgccgacct ggatgacttc tctaagcagc
     2101 tccaacaatc aatgtcaagt gccgattcaa cccaggccta agcctaggag atatccagca
     2161 cagtggcggc cgctcgagtc tagagggccc gtttaaaccc gctgatcagc ctcgactgtg
     2221 ccttctagtt gccagccatc tgttgtttgc ccctcccccg tgccttcctt gaccctggaa
     2281 ggtgccactc ccactgtcct ttcctaataa aatgaggaaa ttgcatcgca ttgtctgagt
     2341 aggtgtcatt ctattctggg gggtggggtg gggcaggaca gcaaggggga ggattgggaa
     2401 gacaatagca ggcatgctgg ggatgcggtg ggctctatgg cttctgaggc ggaaagaacc
     2461 agctggggct ctagggggta tccccnnnnn nnnnnnnnnn nnnnnnnnnn nnnnnnnnnn
     2521 nnnnnnnnnn nnnnnnnnnn nnnnnnnnnn nnnnnnnnnn nnnnnnnnnn nnnnnnnnnn
     2581 nnnnnnnnnn nnnnnnnnnn nnnnnnnnnc nnnnnnnnnn nnnnnnnnnn nnnnnnnnnn
     2641 nnnnnnnnnn nnnnnnnnnn nnnnnnnnnn nnnnnnnnnn nnnnnnnnnn nnnnnnnnnn
     2701 nagggtgatg gttcacgtac ctagaagttc ctattccgaa gttcctattc tctagaaagt
     2761 ataggaactt ccttggccaa aaagcctgaa ctcaccgcga cgtctgtcga gaagtttctg
     2821 atcgaaaagt tcgacagcgt ctccgacctg atgcagctct cggagggcga agaatctcgt
     2881 gctttcagct tcgatgtagg agggcgtgga tatgtcctgc gggtaaatag ctgcgccgat
     2941 ggtttctaca aagatcgtta tgtttatcgg cactttgcat cggccgcgct cccgattccg
     3001 gaagtgcttg acattgggga attcagcgag agcctgacct attgcatctc ccgccgtgca
     3061 cagggtgtca cgttgcaaga cctgcctgaa accgaactgc ccgctgttct gcagccggtc
     3121 gcggaggcca tggatgcgat cgctgcggcc gatcttagcc agacgagcgg gttcggccca
     3181 ttcggaccgc aaggaatcgg tcaatacact acatggcgtg atttcatatg cgcgattgct
     3241 gatccccatg tgtatcactg gcaaactgtg atggacgaca ccgtcagtgc gtccgtcgcg
     3301 caggctctcg atgagctgat gctttgggcc gaggactgcc ccgaagtccg gcacctcgtg
     3361 cacgcggatt tcggctccaa caatgtcctg acggacaatg gccgcataac agcggtcatt
     3421 gactggagcg aggcgatgtt cggggattcc caatacgagg tcgccaacat cttcttctgg
     3481 aggccgtggt tggcttgtat ggagcagcag acgcgctact tcgagcggag gcatccggag
     3541 cttgcaggat cgccgcggct ccgggcgtat atgctccgca ttggtcttga ccaactctat
     3601 cagagcttgg ttgacggcaa tttcgatgat gcagcttggg cgcagggtcg atgcgacgca
     3661 atcgtccgat ccggagccgg gactgtcggg cgtacacaaa tcgcccgcag aagcgcggcc
     3721 gtctggaccg atggctgtgt agaagtactc gccgatagtg gaaaccgacg ccccagcact
     3781 cgtccgaggg caaaggaata gcacgtacta cgagatttcg attccaccgc cgccttctat
     3841 gaaaggttgg gcttcggaat cgttttccgg gacgccggct ggatgatcct ccagcgcggg
     3901 gatctcatgc tggagttctt cgcccacccc aacttgttta ttgcagctta taatggttac
     3961 aaataaagca atagcatcac aaatttcaca aataaagcat ttttttcact gcattctagt
     4021 tgtggtttgt ccaaactcat caatgtatct tatcatgtct gtataccgtc gacctctagc
     4081 tagagcttgg cgtaatcatg gtcatagctg tttcctgtgt gaaattgtta tccgctcaca
     4141 attccacaca acatacgagc cggaagcata aagtgtaaag cctggggtgc ctaatgagtg
     4201 agctaactca cattaattgc gttgcgctca ctgcccgctt tccagtcggg aaacctgtcg
     4261 tgccagctgc attaatgaat cggccaacgc gcggggagag gcggtttgcg tattgggcgc
     4321 tcttccgctt cctcgctcac tgactcgctg cgctcggtcg ttcggctgcg gcgagcggta
     4381 tcagctcact caaaggcggt aatacggtta tccacagaat caggggataa cgcaggaaag
     4441 aacatgtgag caaaaggcca gcaaaaggcc aggaaccgta aaaaggccgc gttgctggcg
     4501 tttttccata ggctccgccc ccctgacgag catcacaaaa atcgacgctc aagtcagagg
     4561 tggcgaaacc cgacaggact ataaagatac caggcgtttc cccctggaag ctccctcgtg
     4621 cgctctcctg ttccgaccct gccgcttacc ggatacctgt ccgcctttct cccttcggga
     4681 agcgtggcgc tttctcatag ctcacgctgt aggtatctca gttcggtgta ggtcgttcgc
     4741 tccaagctgg gctgtgtgca cgaacccccc gttcagcccg accgctgcgc cttatccggt
     4801 aactatcgtc ttgagtccaa cccggtaaga cacgacttat cgccactggc agcagccact
     4861 ggtaacagga ttagcagagc gaggtatgta ggcggtgcta cagagttctt gaagtggtgg
     4921 cctaactacg gctacactag aagaacagta tttggtatct gcgctctgct gaagccagtt
     4981 accttcggaa aaagagttgg tagctcttga tccggcaaac aaaccaccgc tggtagcggt
     5041 ggtttttttg tttgcaagca gcagattacg cgcagaaaaa aaggatctca agaagatcct
     5101 ttgatctttt ctacggggtc tgacgctcag tggaacgaaa actcacgtta agggattttg
     5161 gtcatgagat tatcaaaaag gatcttcacc tagatccttt taaattaaaa atgaagtttt
     5221 aaatcaatct aaagtatata tgagtaaact tggtctgaca gttaccaatg cttaatcagt
     5281 gaggcaccta tctcagcgat ctgtctattt cgttcatcca tagttgcctg actccccgtc
     5341 gtgtagataa ctacgatacg ggagggctta ccatctggcc ccagtgctgc aatgataccg
     5401 cgagacccac gctcaccggc tccagattta tcagcaataa accagccagc cggaagggcc
     5461 gagcgcagaa gtggtcctgc aactttatcc gcctccatcc agtctattaa ttgttgccgg
     5521 gaagctagag taagtagttc gccagttaat agtttgcgca acgttgttgc cattgctaca
     5581 ggcatcgtgg tgtcacgctc gtcgtttggt atggcttcat tcagctccgg ttcccaacga
     5641 tcaaggcgag ttacatgatc ccccatgttg tgcaaaaaag cggttagctc cttcggtcct
     5701 ccgatcgttg tcagaagtaa gttggccgca gtgttatcac tcatggttat ggcagcactg
     5761 cataattctc ttactgtcat gccatccgta agatgctttt ctgtgactgg tgagtactca
     5821 accaagtcat tctgagaata gtgtatgcgg cgaccgagtt gctcttgccc ggcgtcaata
     5881 cgggataata ccgcgccaca tagcagaact ttaaaagtgc tcatcattgg aaaacgttct
     5941 tcggggcgaa aactctcaag gatcttaccg ctgttgagat ccagttcgat gtaacccact
     6001 cgtgcaccca actgatcttc agcatctttt actttcacca gcgtttctgg gtgagcaaaa
     6061 acaggaaggc aaaatgccgc aaaaaaggga ataagggcga cacggaaatg ttgaatactc
     6121 atactcttcc tttttcaata ttattgaagc atttatcagg gttattgtct catgagcgga
     6181 tacatatttg aatgtattta gaaaaataaa caaatagggg ttccgcgcac atttccccga
     6241 aaagtgccac ctgacgtcga cggatcggga gatctcccga tcccctatgg tgcactctca
     6301 gtacaatctg ctctgatgcc gcatagttaa gccagtatct gctccctgct tgtgtgttgg
     6361 aggtcgctga gtagtgcgcg a
//
