[The description below was written by a language model from this plasmid's Addgene catalogue record and the feature table of its GenBank file.]
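Description:
pcDNA5-FRT-TO-Nprot is a 6,381 bp mammalian expression plasmid built on the commercial pcDNA5-FRT-TO backbone, designed for regulated, site-specific integration of a transgene into host cell lines. In bacteria it is maintained at high copy from a ColE1/pUC-type origin and selected with ampicillin through the beta-lactamase gene and its own promoter. Remnants of the lac promoter, operator and CAP site flank the origin region but play no role in the payload.

The insert is a codon-optimized, untagged coding sequence for the SARS-CoV-2 nucleocapsid (N) protein, derived in part from synthesized DNA. The feature table does not annotate this ORF explicitly, but it evidently occupies the unannotated interval between the promoter region and the bovine growth hormone polyadenylation signal; the restriction sites used for cloning are not recorded. Transcription is driven by the human CMV immediate early enhancer and promoter followed by two tet operator (O2) sites. In cells that express the Tet repressor, these operators keep the promoter silent until tetracycline or an analogue is added.

Downstream lies an FRT site immediately preceding a hygromycin resistance coding sequence with an SV40 polyadenylation signal. No promoter is annotated for this marker. This matches the usual design of such vectors, in which FLP-mediated recombination into a genomic FRT landing pad places the gene behind a resident promoter, so hygromycin resistance reports correct integration. The plasmid is thus suited to generating isogenic stable lines with inducible N protein expression. It belongs to a vector set made for studying SARS-CoV-2 proteins implicated in RNA metabolism.
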