Addgene plasmid #157728: pcDNA5-FRT-TO-Nprot
Purpose: mammalian expression of untagged SARS-CoV-2 N protein under control of a tetracycline-inducible promoter
Depositing lab: David Tollervey. Depositing organization: University of Edinburgh. Publication: Integrative vectors for regulated expression of SARS-CoV-2 proteins implicated in RNA metabolism. Bresson S, Robertson N, Sani E, Turowski TW, Shchepachev V, Kompauerova M, Spanos C, Helwak A, Tollervey D. Wellcome Open Res. 2020 Nov 3;5:261. doi: 10.12688/wellcomeopenres.16322.1. eCollection 2020. PubMed 33313418.
Backbone
  Vector backbone: pcDNA5-FRT-TO
  Backbone manufacturer: Thermo Fisher
  Vector type: Mammalian Expression
  Selectable markers: Hygromycin
Growth in bacteria
  Bacterial resistance: Ampicillin, 100 μg/mL
  Growth temperature: 37°C
  Growth strain: DH5alpha
  Copy number: High Copy
Gene/Insert
  Gene/Insert name: Nprot (alt name: SARS-CoV-2 N (nucleocapsid))
  Species: SARS-CoV-2
  Mutation: codon optimized
  Entrez Gene: N (a.k.a. GU280_gp10)
  Cloning method: Restriction Enzyme; 5′ cloning site Unknown (unknown if destroyed); 3′ cloning site Unknown (unknown if destroyed)
Resource information
  A portion of this plasmid was derived from a plasmid made by: IDT
Terms and licenses: Academic/Nonprofit Terms; Industry Terms
How to cite: pcDNA5-FRT-TO-Nprot was a gift from David Tollervey (Addgene plasmid # 157728 ; http://n2t.net/addgene:157728 ; RRID:Addgene_157728)
